Addgene plasmid #75211: Human NCKX4-AS-long (pcDNA3.1+)
Purpose: Mammalian expression of SLC24A4
Depositing lab: Jonathan Lytton. Depositing organization: University of Calgary. Publication: Molecular cloning of a fourth member of the potassium-dependent sodium-calcium exchanger gene family, NCKX4. Li XF, Kraev AS, Lytton J. J Biol Chem. 2002 Dec 13;277(50):48410-7. Epub 2002 Oct 11. 10.1074/jbc.M210011200 PubMed 12379639.
Backbone
  Vector backbone: pcDNA3.1+
  Vector type: Mammalian Expression
  Selectable markers: Neomycin (select with G418)
Growth in bacteria
  Bacterial resistance: Ampicillin, 100 μg/mL
  Growth temperature: 37°C
  Growth strain: DH5alpha
  Copy number: High Copy
Gene/Insert
  Gene/Insert name: SLC24A4 (alt name: NCKX4-AS+)
  Species: H. sapiens (human)
  Mutation: alternatively spliced exon present
  Entrez Gene: SLC24A4 (a.k.a. AI2A5, NCKX4, SHEP6, SLC24A2)
  Promoter: CMV
  Cloning method: Unknown
  Sequencing primers: 5′ CMV-F; 3′ BGH-rev
Terms and licenses: Academic/Nonprofit Terms; Industry Terms: Not Available to Industry
How to cite: Human NCKX4-AS-long (pcDNA3.1+) was a gift from Jonathan Lytton (Addgene plasmid # 75211 ; http://n2t.net/addgene:75211 ; RRID:Addgene_75211)
