[The description below was written by a language model from this plasmid's Addgene catalogue record and pLannotate feature annotations shown in this document.]
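Description:
Human NCKX4-AS-long (pcDNA3.1+) is a mammalian expression plasmid carrying the human SLC24A4 cDNA, which encodes NCKX4, a member of the potassium-dependent sodium-calcium exchanger family. The catalogue entry specifies that this is the splice variant in which the alternatively spliced exon is present (the "long" or AS+ form). The automated annotation labels the roughly 1.8 kb open reading frame by its closest database match, mouse Slc24a4. This most likely reflects homology-based naming rather than a different species of origin, since the record lists the insert as human. No epitope tag or reporter fusion is annotated or described. The cloning method is not recorded, although short pBluescript-type polylinker fragments flank the insert, suggesting transfer from an earlier cloning vector.

Expression is driven by the human cytomegalovirus immediate early enhancer and promoter, and transcripts are terminated by the bovine growth hormone polyadenylation signal. A T7 promoter upstream of the insert allows in vitro transcription. A separate cassette, made up of the SV40 early promoter, the neomycin phosphotransferase gene and the SV40 poly(A) signal, permits G418 selection of stably transfected mammalian cells. In E. coli the plasmid is maintained by a high-copy ColE1/pUC-type origin with ampicillin resistance from β-lactamase, and an f1 origin allows production of single-stranded DNA. Small fragments annotated as HIV-1 LTR, ble, lacI and bom are probably short backbone sequence matches rather than functional elements. The construct is suited to transient or stable heterologous expression of this NCKX4 isoform for functional study of the exchanger, for example in comparison with variants lacking the alternative exon.
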