Features (pLannotate 1.2.2; 22 found; start..end, strand, type, name):
     36..80      -  misc_feature   bom (fragment): basis of mobility region from pBR322
    235..614     +  enhancer       CMV enhancer: human cytomegalovirus immediate early enhancer
    615..818     +  promoter       CMV promoter: human cytomegalovirus (CMV) immediate early promoter
    814..847     +  LTR            5' LTR (truncated) (fragment): truncated 5' long terminal repeat (LTR) from HIV-1
    863..881     +  promoter       T7 promoter: promoter for bacteriophage T7 RNA polymerase
    917..961     -  misc_feature   MCS (fragment): pBluescript multiple cloning site
    965..2800    +  CDS            Slc24a4: NCKX4_MOUSE - Also known as Nckx4 From Mus musculus (Mouse).
   2863..2903    +  misc_feature   MCS (fragment): pBluescript multiple cloning site
   2928..3152    +  polyA_signal   bGH poly(A) signal: bovine growth hormone polyadenylation signal
   3156..3177    +  promoter       SV40 promoter (fragment): SV40 enhancer and early promoter
   3198..3626    +  rep_origin     f1 ori (sequence partly withheld): f1 bacteriophage origin of replication; arrow indicates direction of (+) strand synthesis
   3640..3970    +  promoter       SV40 promoter: SV40 enhancer and early promoter
   4037..4828    +  CDS            neo: KKA2_KLEPN - Also known as kan, nptII. Experimental evidence at protein level: Swiss-Prot protein existence level 1. Resistance to kanamycin, neomycin, paromomycin, ribostamycin, butirosin and gentamicin B. From Klebsiella pneumoniae.
   4852..5010    +  CDS            ble (fragment): BLE_KLEPN - Experimental evidence at protein level: Swiss-Prot protein existence level 1. Binding protein with a strong affinity to the bleomycin family of antibiotics. Binds to CL990; an antimitotic-antibiotic compound. From Klebsiella pneumoniae.
   5005..5126    +  polyA_signal   SV40 poly(A) signal: SV40 polyadenylation signal
   5199..5215    -  protein_bind   lac operator: The lac repressor binds to the lac operator to inhibit transcription in E. coli. This inhibition can be relieved by adding lactose or isopropyl-β-D-thiogalactopyranoside (IPTG). lac repressor encoded by lacI
   5223..5253    -  promoter       lac promoter: promoter for the E. coli lac operon
   5268..5289    -  protein_bind   CAP binding site: CAP binding activates transcription in the presence of cAMP. E. coli catabolite activator protein
   5302..5394    -  CDS            lacI (fragment): lac repressor; lacI; The lac repressor binds to the lac operator to inhibit transcription in E. coli. This inhibition can be relieved by adding lactose or isopropyl-β-D-thiogalactopyranoside (IPTG).
   5577..6165    -  rep_origin     ori: high-copy-number ColE1/pMB1/pBR322/pUC origin of replication
   6336..7196    -  CDS            AmpR: β-lactamase; bla; confers resistance to ampicillin, carbenicillin, and related antibiotics
   7197..7301    -  promoter       AmpR promoter: bla
>Addgene plasmid #75211 | Human NCKX4-AS-long (pcDNA3.1+) | depositor full sequence | sequence record 142858 | Human NCKX4-AS-long (pcDNA3.1+) sequence 7332 bps
GACGGATCGGGAGATCTCCCGATCCCCTATGGTCGACTCTCAGTACAATCTGCTCTGATGCCGCATAGTT
AAGCCAGTATCTGCTCCCTGCTTGTGTGTTGGAGGTCGCTGAGTAGTGCGCGAGCAAAATTTAAGCTACA
ACAAGGCAAGGCTTGACCGACAATTGCATGAAGAATCTGCTTAGGGTTAGGCGTTTTGCGCTGCTTCGCG
ATGTACGGGCCAGATATACGCGTTGACATTGATTATTGACTAGTTATTAATAGTAATCAATTACGGGGTC
ATTAGTTCATAGCCCATATATGGAGTTCCGCGTTACATAACTTACGGTAAATGGCCCGCCTGGCTGACCG
CCCAACGACCCCCGCCCATTGACGTCAATAATGACGTATGTTCCCATAGTAACGCCAATAGGGACTTTCC
ATTGACGTCAATGGGTGGACTATTTACGGTAAACTGCCCACTTGGCAGTACATCAAGTGTATCATATGCC
AAGTACGCCCCCTATTGACGTCAATGACGGTAAATGGCCCGCCTGGCATTATGCCCAGTACATGACCTTA
TGGGACTTTCCTACTTGGCAGTACATCTACGTATTAGTCATCGCTATTACCATGGTGATGCGGTTTTGGC
AGTACATCAATGGGCGTGGATAGCGGTTTGACTCACGGGGATTTCCAAGTCTCCACCCCATTGACGTCAA
TGGGAGTTTGTTTTGGCACCAAAATCAACGGGACTTTCCAAAATGTCGTAACAACTCCGCCCCATTGACG
CAAATGGGCGGTAGGCGTGTACGGTGGGAGGTCTATATAAGCAGAGCTCTCTGGCTAACTAGAGAACCCA
CTGCTTACTGGCTTATCGAAATTAATACGACTCACTATAGGGAGACCCAAGCTGGCTAGCGTTTAAACTT
AAGCTTGGTACCGGGCCCCCCCTCGAGGTCGACGGTATCGATAAGCTTGATCTCAAAGTTCGCAGGAGGC
GAGAGATGCTGCCGCAGCAAGTCGGCTTCGTGTGCGCGGTGCTGGCCCTGGTGTGCTGTGCGTCCGGCCT
CTTCGGCAGCTTGGGGCACAAAACAGCTTCTGCTAGCAAACGTGTCCTGCCAGACACATGGAGAAATAGA
AAGTTGATGGCCCCAGTGAATGGGACACAGACAGCCAAGAACTGCACAGATCCTGCGATTCACGAGTTCC
CCACAGATCTGTTCTCCAATAAGGAGCGACAGCACGGAGCCGTCCTGCTGCACATCCTTGGTGCTCTGTA
TATGTTCTATGCCTTGGCCATAGTGTGCGATGACTTCTTTGTTCCGTCTCTAGAGAAGATCTGTGAGAGA
CTCCATCTGAGCGAAGATGTGGCTGGAGCCACCTTCATGGCTGCAGGAAGCTCAACGCCAGAGCTGTTTG
CGTCTGTTATTGGGGTGTTCATCACCCATGGGGACGTCGGGGTGGGCACCATCGTGGGCTCTGCTGTGTT
CAACATCCTGTGCATAATTGGAGTGTGCGGACTGTTTGCTGGCCAGGTGGTCCGTCTGACGTGGTGGGCC
GTGTGCCGAGACTCCGTGTACTACACCATCTCTGTCATCGTGCTCATCGTGTTCATATATGATGAACAAA
TTGTGTGGTGGGAAGGCCTGGTGCTCATCATCTTGTATGTGTTTTATATTCTGATCATGAAGTACAATGT
GAAGATGCAAGCCTTTTTCACAGTCAAACAAAAGAGCATTGCAAACGGTAACCCGGTCAACAGTGAGCTG
GAGGCTGGTAATGATTTCTATGACGGTAGCTATGATGACCCTTCCGTGCCATTGCTGGGGCAAGTGAAGG
AGAAGCCACAGTATGGCAAGAACCCCGTGGTGATGGTGGACGAGATTATGAGCTCCAGCCCTCCCAAGTT
CACCTTCCCTGAAGCAGGCTTACGAATCATGATCACCAATAAGTTTGGACCTAGGACCCGACTACGGATG
GCCAGCAGGATCATCATTAATGAGCGGCAGAGACTGATCAACTCGGCCAATGGTGTGAGCAGTAAGCCGC
TTCAAAACGGGAGGCACGAGAACATTGAGAACGGGAATGTTCCTGTGGAAAACCCCGAAGACCCTCAGCA
GAATCAGGAGCAGCAGCCGCCGCCACAGCCACCACCGCCAGAGCCAGAGCCGGTGGAGGCTGACTTCCTG
TCCCCCTTCTCCGTGCCGGAGGCCAGAGGGGACAAGGTCAAGTGGGTGTTCACCTGGCCCCTCATCTTCC
TCCTGTGCGTCACCATTCCCAACTGCAGCAAGCCCCGCTGGGAGAAGTTCTTCATGGTCACCTTCATCAC
CGCCACGCTGTGGATCGCTGTGTTCTCCTACATCATGGTGTGGCTGGTGACTATTATCGGATACACACTT
GGGATCCCGGATGTCATCATGGGCATTACTTTCCTGGCAGCAGGGACAAGTGTTCCAGACTGCATGGCCA
GCCTAATTGTGGCGAGACAAGGCCTTGGGGACATGGCAGTCTCCAACACCATAGGAAGCAACGTGTTTGA
CATCCTGGTAGGACTTGGTGTACCGTGGGGCCTGCAGACCATGGTTGTTAATTATGGATCAACAGTGAAG
ATCAACAGCCGGGGGCTGGTCTATTCCGTGGTCCTGTTGCTGGGCTCTGTCGCTCTCACCGTCCTCGGCA
TCCACCTAAACAAGTGGCGACTGGACCGGAAGCTGGGTGTCTACGTGCTGGTTCTCTACGCCATCTTCTT
GTGCTTCTCCATAATGATAGAGTTTAACGTCTTTACCTTCGTCAACTTGCCGATGTGCCGGGAAGACGAT
TAGCGCTGAGTCGCGGCCCCTGGGAGCTGATCTGGACACCCTGTGACACTGGCGTTCTCCTCTATCAAGC
TTATCGATACCGTCGACCTCGAGGGGGGGCCCGTTTAAACCCGCTGATCAGCCTCGACTGTGCCTTCTAG
TTGCCAGCCATCTGTTGTTTGCCCCTCCCCCGTGCCTTCCTTGACCCTGGAAGGTGCCACTCCCACTGTC
CTTTCCTAATAAAATGAGGAAATTGCATCGCATTGTCTGAGTAGGTGTCATTCTATTCTGGGGGGTGGGG
TGGGGCAGGACAGCAAGGGGGAGGATTGGGAAGACAATAGCAGGCATGCTGGGGATGCGGTGGGCTCTAT
GGCTTCTGAGGCGGAAAGAACCAGCTGGGGCTCTAGGGGGTATCCCC
[124 nt withheld, positions 3198-3321]
C
[32 nt withheld, positions 3323-3354]
CA
[57 nt withheld, positions 3357-3413]
A
[49 nt withheld, positions 3415-3463]
CCTTTGACGTTGGAGTCCACGTTCTTT
[37 nt withheld, positions 3491-3527]
ACCCTATCTCGGTCTATTCTTTTGATTTATAAGGGATTTTGGGGATTTCGGCCTATTGGTTAAAAAATGA
GCTGATTTAACAAAAATTTAACGCGAATTAATTCTGTGGAATGTGTGTCAGTTAGGGTGTGGAAAGTCCC
CAGGCTCCCCAGGCAGGCAGAAGTATGCAAAGCATGCATCTCAATTAGTCAGCAACCAGGTGTGGAAAGT
CCCCAGGCTCCCCAGCAGGCAGAAGTATGCAAAGCATGCATCTCAATTAGTCAGCAACCATAGTCCCGCC
CCTAACTCCGCCCATCCCGCCCCTAACTCCGCCCAGTTCCGCCCATTCTCCGCCCCATGGCTGACTAATT
TTTTTTATTTATGCAGAGGCCGAGGCCGCCTCTGCCTCTGAGCTATTCCAGAAGTAGTGAGGAGGCTTTT
TTGGAGGCCTAGGCTTTTGCAAAAAGCTCCCGGGAGCTTGTATATCCATTTTCGGATCTGATCAAGAGAC
AGGATGAGGATCGTTTCGCATGATTGAACAAGATGGATTGCACGCAGGTTCTCCGGCCGCTTGGGTGGAG
AGGCTATTCGGCTATGACTGGGCACAACAGACAATCGGCTGCTCTGATGCCGCCGTGTTCCGGCTGTCAG
CGCAGGGGCGCCCGGTTCTTTTTGTCAAGACCGACCTGTCCGGTGCCCTGAATGAACTGCAGGACGAGGC
AGCGCGGCTATCGTGGCTGGCCACGACGGGCGTTCCTTGCGCAGCTGTGCTCGACGTTGTCACTGAAGCG
GGAAGGGACTGGCTGCTATTGGGCGAAGTGCCGGGGCAGGATCTCCTGTCATCTCACCTTGCTCCTGCCG
AGAAAGTATCCATCATGGCTGATGCAATGCGGCGGCTGCATACGCTTGATCCGGCTACCTGCCCATTCGA
CCACCAAGCGAAACATCGCATCGAGCGAGCACGTACTCGGATGGAAGCCGGTCTTGTCGATCAGGATGAT
CTGGACGAAGAGCATCAGGGGCTCGCGCCAGCCGAACTGTTCGCCAGGCTCAAGGCGCGCATGCCCGACG
GCGAGGATCTCGTCGTGACCCATGGCGATGCCTGCTTGCCGAATATCATGGTGGAAAATGGCCGCTTTTC
TGGATTCATCGACTGTGGCCGGCTGGGTGTGGCGGACCGCTATCAGGACATAGCGTTGGCTACCCGTGAT
ATTGCTGAAGAGCTTGGCGGCGAATGGGCTGACCGCTTCCTCGTGCTTTACGGTATCGCCGCTCCCGATT
CGCAGCGCATCGCCTTCTATCGCCTTCTTGACGAGTTCTTCTGAGCGGGACTCTGGGGTTCGAAATGACC
GACCAAGCGACGCCCAACCTGCCATCACGAGATTTCGATTCCACCGCCGCCTTCTATGAAAGGTTGGGCT
TCGGAATCGTTTTCCGGGACGCCGGCTGGATGATCCTCCAGCGCGGGGATCTCATGCTGGAGTTCTTCGC
CCACCCCAACTTGTTTATTGCAGCTTATAATGGTTACAAATAAAGCAATAGCATCACAAATTTCACAAAT
AAAGCATTTTTTTCACTGCATTCTAGTTGTGGTTTGTCCAAACTCATCAATGTATCTTATCATGTCTGTA
TACCGTCGACCTCTAGCTAGAGCTTGGCGTAATCATGGTCATAGCTGTTTCCTGTGTGAAATTGTTATCC
GCTCACAATTCCACACAACATACGAGCCGGAAGCATAAAGTGTAAAGCCTGGGGTGCCTAATGAGTGAGC
TAACTCACATTAATTGCGTTGCGCTCACTGCCCGCTTTCCAGTCGGGAAACCTGTCGTGCCAGCTGCATT
AATGAATCGGCCAACGCGCGGGGAGAGGCGGTTTGCGTATTGGGCGCTCTTCCGCTTCCTCGCTCACTGA
CTCGCTGCGCTCGGTCGTTCGGCTGCGGCGAGCGGTATCAGCTCACTCAAAGGCGGTAATACGGTTATCC
ACAGAATCAGGGGATAACGCAGGAAAGAACATGTGAGCAAAAGGCCAGCAAAAGGCCAGGAACCGTAAAA
AGGCCGCGTTGCTGGCGTTTTTCCATAGGCTCCGCCCCCCTGACGAGCATCACAAAAATCGACGCTCAAG
TCAGAGGTGGCGAAACCCGACAGGACTATAAAGATACCAGGCGTTTCCCCCTGGAAGCTCCCTCGTGCGC
TCTCCTGTTCCGACCCTGCCGCTTACCGGATACCTGTCCGCCTTTCTCCCTTCGGGAAGCGTGGCGCTTT
CTCAATGCTCACGCTGTAGGTATCTCAGTTCGGTGTAGGTCGTTCGCTCCAAGCTGGGCTGTGTGCACGA
ACCCCCCGTTCAGCCCGACCGCTGCGCCTTATCCGGTAACTATCGTCTTGAGTCCAACCCGGTAAGACAC
GACTTATCGCCACTGGCAGCAGCCACTGGTAACAGGATTAGCAGAGCGAGGTATGTAGGCGGTGCTACAG
AGTTCTTGAAGTGGTGGCCTAACTACGGCTACACTAGAAGGACAGTATTTGGTATCTGCGCTCTGCTGAA
GCCAGTTACCTTCGGAAAAAGAGTTGGTAGCTCTTGATCCGGCAAACAAACCACCGCTGGTAGCGGTGGT
TTTTTTGTTTGCAAGCAGCAGATTACGCGCAGAAAAAAAGGATCTCAAGAAGATCCTTTGATCTTTTCTA
CGGGGTCTGACGCTCAGTGGAACGAAAACTCACGTTAAGGGATTTTGGTCATGAGATTATCAAAAAGGAT
CTTCACCTAGATCCTTTTAAATTAAAAATGAAGTTTTAAATCAATCTAAAGTATATATGAGTAAACTTGG
TCTGACAGTTACCAATGCTTAATCAGTGAGGCACCTATCTCAGCGATCTGTCTATTTCGTTCATCCATAG
TTGCCTGACTCCCCGTCGTGTAGATAACTACGATACGGGAGGGCTTACCATCTGGCCCCAGTGCTGCAAT
GATACCGCGAGACCCACGCTCACCGGCTCCAGATTTATCAGCAATAAACCAGCCAGCCGGAAGGGCCGAG
CGCAGAAGTGGTCCTGCAACTTTATCCGCCTCCATCCAGTCTATTAATTGTTGCCGGGAAGCTAGAGTAA
GTAGTTCGCCAGTTAATAGTTTGCGCAACGTTGTTGCCATTGCTACAGGCATCGTGGTGTCACGCTCGTC
GTTTGGTATGGCTTCATTCAGCTCCGGTTCCCAACGATCAAGGCGAGTTACATGATCCCCCATGTTGTGC
AAAAAAGCGGTTAGCTCCTTCGGTCCTCCGATCGTTGTCAGAAGTAAGTTGGCCGCAGTGTTATCACTCA
TGGTTATGGCAGCACTGCATAATTCTCTTACTGTCATGCCATCCGTAAGATGCTTTTCTGTGACTGGTGA
GTACTCAACCAAGTCATTCTGAGAATAGTGTATGCGGCGACCGAGTTGCTCTTGCCCGGCGTCAATACGG
GATAATACCGCGCCACATAGCAGAACTTTAAAAGTGCTCATCATTGGAAAACGTTCTTCGGGGCGAAAAC
TCTCAAGGATCTTACCGCTGTTGAGATCCAGTTCGATGTAACCCACTCGTGCACCCAACTGATCTTCAGC
ATCTTTTACTTTCACCAGCGTTTCTGGGTGAGCAAAAACAGGAAGGCAAAATGCCGCAAAAAAGGGAATA
AGGGCGACACGGAAATGTTGAATACTCATACTCTTCCTTTTTCAATATTATTGAAGCATTTATCAGGGTT
ATTGTCTCATGAGCGGATACATATTTGAATGTATTTAGAAAAATAAACAAATAGGGGTTCCGCGCACATT
TCCCCGAAAAGTGCCACCTGACGTC
