>Addgene plasmid #75211 | Human NCKX4-AS-long (pcDNA3.1+) | addgene partial sequence | sequence record 147838 | CMV-F 5'-CGCAAATGGGCGGTAGGCGTG-3'
CAGAGCTCTCTGGCTAACTAGAGAACCCACTGCTTACTGGCTTATCGAAATTAATACGACTCACTATAGG
GAGACCCAAGCTGGCTAGCGTTTAAACTTAAGCTTGGTACCGGGCCCCCCCTCGAGGTCGACGGTATCGA
TAAGCTTGATCTCAAAGTTCGCAGGAGGCGAGAGATGCTGCCGCAGCAAGTCGGCTTCGTGTGCGCGGTG
CTGGCCCTGGTGTGCTGTGCGTCCGGCCTCTTCGGCAGCTTGGGGCACAAAACAGCTTCTGCTAGCAAAC
GTGTCCTGCCAGACACATGGAGAAATAGAAAGTTGATGGCCCCAGTGAATGGGACACAGACAGCCAAGAA
CTGCACAGATCCTGCGATTCACGAGTTCCCCACAGATCTGTTCTCCAATAAGGAGCGACAGCACGGAGCC
GTCCTGCTGCACATCCTTGGTGCTCTGTATATGTTCTATGCCTTGGCCATAGTGTGCGATGACTTCTTTG
TTCCGTCTCTAGAGAAGATCTGTGAGAGACTCCATCTGAGCGAAGATGTGGCTGGAGCCACCTTCATGGC
TGCAGGAAGCTCAACGCCAGAGCTGTTTGCGTCTGTTATTGGGGTGTTCATCACCCATGGGGACGTCGGG
GTGGGCACCATCGTGGGCTCTGCTGTGTTCAACATCCTGTGCATAATTGGAGTGTGCGGACTGTTTGCTG
GCCAGGTGGTCCGTCTGACGTGGTGGGCCGTGTGCCGAGACTCCGTGTACTACACCATCTCTGTCATCGT
GCTCATCGTGTTCATATATGATGAACAAATTGTGTGGTGGGAAGGCCTGGTGCTCATCATCTTGTATGTG
TTTTATATTCTGATCATGAAGTACAATGTGAAGATGCAAGCCTTTTTCACAGTCAAACAAAAGAGCATTG
CAAACGGTAACCCGGTCAACAGTGAGCTGGAGGCTGGTAATGATTTCTATGACGGTAGCTATGATGA
