>Addgene plasmid #75211 | Human NCKX4-AS-long (pcDNA3.1+) | addgene partial sequence | sequence record 147839 | BGH-rev 5'-TAGAAGGCACAGTCGAGG-3'
CCCCCCTCGAGGTCGACGGTATCGATAAGCTTGATAGAGGAGAACGCCAGTGTCACAGGGTGTCCAGATC
AGCTCCCAGGGGCCGCGACTCAGCGCTAATCGTCTTCCCGGCACATCGGCAAGTTGACGAAGGTAAAGAC
GTTAAACTCTATCATTATGGAGAAGCACAAGAAGATGGCGTAGAGAACCAGCACGTAGACACCCAGCTTC
CGGTCCAGTCGCCACTTGTTTAGGTGGATGCCGAGGACGGTGAGAGCGACAGAGCCCAGCAACAGGACCA
CGGAATAGACCAGCCCCCGGCTGTTGATCTTCACTGTTGATCCATAATTAACAACCATGGTCTGCAGGCC
CCACGGTACACCAAGTCCTACCAGGATGTCAAACACGTTGCTTCCTATGGTGTTGGAGACTGCCATGTCC
CCAAGGCCTTGTCTCGCCACAATTAGGCTGGCCATGCAGTCTGGAACACTTGTCCCTGCTGCCAGGAAAG
TAATGCCCATGATGACATCCGGGATCCCAAGTGTGTATCCGATAATAGTCACCAGCCACACCATGATGTA
GGAGAACACAGCGATCCACAGCGTGGCGGTGATGAAGGTGACCATGAAGAACTTCTCCCAGCGGGGCTTG
CTGCAGTTGGGAATGGTGACGCACAGGAGGAAGATGAGGGGCCAGGTGAACACCCACTTGACCTTGTCCC
CTCTGGCCTCCGGCACGGAGAAGGGGGACAGGAAGTCAGCCTCCACCGGCTCTGGCTCTGGCGGTGGTGG
CTGTGGCGGCGGCTGCTGCTCCTGATTCTGCTGAGGGTCTTCGGGGTTTTCCACAGGAACATTCCCGTTC
TCAATGTTCTCGTGCCTCCCGTTTTGAAGCGGCTTACTGCTCACACCATTGGCCGAGTTGATCAGTCTCT
GCCGCTCATTAATGATGATCCTGCTGGCCATCCGTAGTCGGGTCCTAGGTCCAAACTTATTGGTGATCAT
GATTCGTAAGCCTGCTTCAGGGAA
